Addgene plasmid #65504: pFLIP36
Purpose: (Empty Backbone) FRET biosensor Destination vector for E. coli expression. Encodes a FRET pair for fusion with ligand binding domain of interest.
Depositing lab: Wolf Frommer. Depositing organization: Carnegie Institution for Science. Publication: Abscisic acid dynamics in roots detected with genetically encoded FRET sensors. Jones AM, Danielson JA, Manojkumar SN, Lanquar V, Grossmann G, Frommer WB. eLife. 2014 Apr 15;3:e01741. doi: 10.7554/eLife.01741. PubMed 24737862.
Backbone
  Vector backbone: pRSET-B
  Backbone manufacturer: Invitrogen
  Backbone size (bp): 2850
  Modifications to backbone: None
  Promoter: T7 promoter
  Tag / fusion protein: 6His-AFPt9-attR1 (N terminal on backbone); attR2-Cer-cMyc (C terminal on backbone)
Growth in bacteria
  Bacterial resistance: Chloramphenicol and Ampicillin, 25 & 100 μg/mL
  Growth temperature: 37°C
  Growth strain: ccdB Survival
  Copy number: High Copy
Gene/Insert
  Cloning method: Gateway Cloning
  Sequencing primers: 5′ ACAAGTTTGTACAAAAAAGCA; 3′ ACCACTTTGTACAAGAAAGCTG
Terms and licenses: Academic/Nonprofit Terms; Industry Terms: Not Available to Industry
How to cite: pFLIP36 was a gift from Wolf Frommer (Addgene plasmid # 65504 ; http://n2t.net/addgene:65504 ; RRID:Addgene_65504)
