[The description below was written by a language model from this plasmid's Addgene catalogue record and pLannotate feature annotations shown in this document.]
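Description:
pFLIP36 is an empty Gateway destination vector for building and expressing FRET biosensors in E. coli, constructed on the pRSET-B backbone. It replicates from a high-copy ColE1/pUC-type origin, also carries an f1 origin, and is selected with ampicillin through a β-lactamase gene. A second marker, chloramphenicol acetyltransferase, lies within the Gateway cassette. Because that cassette also contains the gyrase-poisoning ccdB toxin gene, the unrecombined plasmid has to be maintained in a ccdB-tolerant strain.

Expression is driven by a T7 promoter with the phage gene 10 ribosome binding site and ends at a T7 terminator, so it requires a host that supplies T7 RNA polymerase. The reading frame begins with the pRSET leader, consisting of a 6xHis tag, the T7 gene 10 leader and an Xpress epitope with an enterokinase site. This is followed by a yellow fluorescent protein recorded as AFPt9, which the automated annotation matches to Venus and which runs directly into attR1. After the attR1–CmR–ccdB–attR2 cassette comes Cerulean, the cyan partner, and the catalogue lists a C-terminal cMyc tag that the feature table does not annotate separately.

An LR reaction with an entry clone replaces the chloramphenicol/ccdB cassette with a ligand-binding domain of interest, placing it in frame between the two fluorophores. Ligand-induced conformational changes in the sandwiched domain can then alter energy transfer between the cyan donor and yellow acceptor. The His tag allows purification of the resulting sensor protein. The associated publication concerns FRET sensors for abscisic acid. The small capTEV, SET1, lacZα, bom and lacI fragments in the table are probably partial matches or backbone remnants.
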