Features (pLannotate 1.2.2; 24 found; start..end, strand, type, name):
     19..37      +  promoter       T7 promoter: promoter for bacteriophage T7 RNA polymerase
     69..91      +  RBS            RBS: efficient ribosome binding site from bacteriophage T7 gene 10 (Olins and Rangwala, 1989)
    111..131     +  CDS            capTEV™ (fragment): composite tag for in vivo biotinylation, TEV protease cleavage, and 6xHis tagging
    132..164     +  CDS            T7 tag (gene 10 leader): leader peptide from bacteriophage T7 gene 10 promotes efficient translation in E. coli
    168..191     +  CDS            Xpress™ tag: Xpress™ epitope tag, including an enterokinase recognition and cleavage site
    207..920     +  CDS            Venus: Venus is a basic (constitutively fluorescent) yellow fluorescent protein published in 2002, derived from Aequorea victoria. It is reported to be a rapidly-maturing weak dimer with moderate acid sensitivity.
    906..1030    +  protein_bind   attR1: mutant version of attR; recombination site for the Gateway® LR reaction LR Clonase™
   1055..1085    +  promoter       lac UV5 promoter: E. coli lac promoter with an "up" mutation
   1109..1138    +  promoter       cat promoter (fragment): promoter of the E. coli cat gene encoding chloramphenicol acetyltransferase
   1139..1820    +  CDS            CmR (fragment): chloramphenicol acetyltransferase confers resistance to chloramphenicol
   1977..2135    +  CDS            ccdA (fragment): CCDA_ECO57 - Also known as H, letA. Experimental evidence at protein level: Swiss-Prot protein existence level 1. Antitoxin component of a type II toxin-antitoxin (TA) system which inhibits the post-segregational killing (PSK) of plasmid-free cells, also referred to as a plasmid addiction system. Binds to and blocks the activity of CcdB; will also remove bound CcdB protein from the CcdB-GyrA complex by forming a CcdA-CcdB complex, a process termed rejuvenation. Functions as a transcriptional corepressor for the ccdAB operon, repression also requires CcdB (By similarity). From Escherichia coli
   2140..2167    +  CDS            ccdB (fragment): CcdB, a bacterial toxin that poisons DNA gyrase; ccdB; Plasmids containing the ccdB gene cannot be propagated in standard E. coli strains.
   2198..2500    +  CDS            ccdB: CCDB_ECOLI - Also known as G, letB, letD. Experimental evidence at protein level: Swiss-Prot protein existence level 1. Toxic component of a type II toxin-antitoxin (TA) system, functioning in plasmid maintainence. Responsible for the post- segregational killing (PSK) of plasmid-free cells, also referred to as a plasmid addiction system. Half-life of over 2 hours. Cell killing by CcdB is accompanied by filamentation, defects in chromosome and plasmid segregation, defects in cell division, formation of anucleate cells, decreased DNA synthesis and plasmid loss. Interferes with the activity of DN
   2544..2668    -  protein_bind   attR2: mutant version of attR; recombination site for the Gateway® LR reaction LR Clonase™
   2682..3395    +  CDS            Cerulean: Cerulean is a basic (constitutively fluorescent) cyan fluorescent protein published in 2004, derived from Aequorea victoria. It has low acid sensitivity.
   3441..3490    +  CDS            SET1 (fragment): solubility-enhancement tag derived from T7 phage gene 10B
   3498..3545    +  terminator     T7 terminator: transcription terminator for bacteriophage T7 RNA polymerase
   3571..3637    +  CDS            lacZα (fragment): LacZα fragment of β-galactosidase; lacZ fragment
   3642..4097    +  rep_origin     f1 ori (sequence partly withheld): f1 bacteriophage origin of replication; arrow indicates direction of (+) strand synthesis
   4100..4151    -  misc_feature   bom (fragment): basis of mobility region from pBR322
   4178..4282    +  promoter       AmpR promoter: bla
   4283..5143    +  CDS            AmpR: β-lactamase; bla; confers resistance to ampicillin, carbenicillin, and related antibiotics
   5314..5902    +  rep_origin     ori: high-copy-number ColE1/pMB1/pBR322/pUC origin of replication
   6085..6138    +  CDS            lacI (fragment): lac repressor; lacI; The lac repressor binds to the lac operator to inhibit transcription in E. coli. This inhibition can be relieved by adding lactose or isopropyl-β-D-thiogalactopyranoside (IPTG).
>Addgene plasmid #65504 | pFLIP36 | depositor full sequence | sequence record 111223 | pFLIP36 sequence 6139 bps
ATCTCGATCCCGCGAAATTAATACGACTCACTATAGGGAGACCACAACGGTTTCCCTCTAGAAATAATTT
TGTTTAACTTTAAGAAGGAGATATACATATGCGGGGTTCTCATCATCATCATCATCATGGTATGGCTAGC
ATGACTGGTGGACAGCAAATGGGTCGGGATCTGTACGACGATGACGATAAGGATCCGGGCCTCGAGGTTT
CTAAAGGTGAAGAATTGTTTACGGGCGTCGTCCCGATCCTCGTGGAACTCGACGGGGATGTTAACGGGCA
TAAGTTTTCGGTCAGCGGGGAAGGGGAGGGGGACGCGACGTATGGGAAGCTCACTCTCAAGCTGATCTGT
ACGACGGGGAAACTCCCGGTCCCGTGGCCGACGCTGGTCACGACGCTGGGATACGGGCTCCAATGCTTTG
CGAGGTATCCGGACCACATGAAACAGCATGACTTTTTCAAATCGGCGATGCCGGAGGGATACGTGCAGGA
ACGGACGATCTTTTTCAAAGACGATGGGAACTATAAGACGCGGGCGGAAGTCAAGTTTGAAGGGGACACG
CTCGTCAACCGGATCGAACTCAAGGGGATTGACTTCAAAGAGGATGGGAACATACTCGGCCATAAGCTCG
AATACAATTACAACTCGCATAACGTATACATCACCGCGGATAAGCAAAAGAACGGGATCAAAGCCAATTT
CAAAATCCGGCATAACATAGAGGATGGGGGGGTCCAACTGGCGGATCACTATCAGCAAAACACGCCGATA
GGGGATGGGCCGGTCCTCCTCCCGGATAACCATTACCTCTCGTACCAAAGCGCGCTCTCGAAGGACCCGA
ATGAGAAACGGGACCACATGGTTCTCCTGGAGTTCGTCACGGCGGCGGGCATAGGTACCGATATCACAAG
TTTGTACAAAAAAGCTGAACGAGAAACGTAAAATGATATAAATATCAATATATTAAATTAGATTTTGCAT
AAAAAACAGACTACATAATACTGTAAAACACAACATATCCAGTCACTATGGCGGCCGCATTAGGCACCCC
AGGCTTTACACTTTATGCTTCCGGCTCGTATAATGTGTGGATTTTGAGTTAGGATCCGTCGAGATTTTCA
GGAGCTAAGGAAGCTAAAATGGAGAAAAAAATCACTGGATATACCACCGTTGATATATCCCAATGGCATC
GTAAAGAACATTTTGAGGCATTTCAGTCAGTTGCTCAATGTACCTATAACCAGACCGTTCAGCTGGATAT
TACGGCCTTTTTAAAGACCGTAAAGAAAAATAAGCACAAGTTTTATCCGGCCTTTATTCACATTCTTGCC
CGCCTGATGAATGCTCATCCGGAATTCCGTATGGCAATGAAAGACGGTGAGCTGGTGATATGGGATAGTG
TTCACCCTTGTTACACCGTTTTCCATGAGCAAACTGAAACGTTTTCATCGCTCTGGAGTGAATACCACGA
CGATTTCCGGCAGTTTCTACACATATATTCGCAAGATGTGGCGTGTTACGGTGAAAACCTGGCCTATTTC
CCTAAAGGGTTTATTGAGAATATGTTTTTCGTCTCAGCCAATCCCTGGGTGAGTTTCACCAGTTTTGATT
TAAACGTGGCCAATATGGACAACTTCTTCGCCCCCGTTTTCACCATGGGCAAATATTATACGCAAGGCGA
CAAGGTGCTGATGCCGCTGGCGATTCAGGTTCATCATGCCGTTTGTGATGGGCTTCCATGTCGGCAGAAT
GCTTAATGAATTACACAGTACTGCGATGAGTGGCAGGGCGGGGCGTAAACGCGTGGATCCGGCTTACTAA
AAGCCAGATAACAGTATGCGTATTTGCGCGCTGATTTTTGCGGTATAAGAATATATACTGATATGTATAC
CCGAAGTATGTCAAAAAGAGGTATGCTATGAAGCAGCGTATTACAGTGACAGTTGACAGCGACAGCTATC
AGTTGCTCAAGGCATATATGATGTCAATATCTCCGGTCTGGTAAGCACAACCATGCAGAATGAAGCCCGT
CGTCTGCGTGCCGAACGCTGGAAAGCGGAAAATCAGGAAGGGATGGCTGAGGTCGCCCGGTTTATTGAAA
TGAACGGCTCTTTTGCTGACGAGAACAGGGGCTGGTGAAATGCAGTTTAAGGTTTACACCTATAAAACTT
TTGCTGACGAGAACAGGGGCTGGTGAAATGCAGTTTAAGGTTTACACCTATAAAAGAGAGAGCCGTTATC
GTCTGTTTGTGGATGTACAGAGTGATATTATTGACACGCCCGGGCGACGGATGGTGATCCCCCTGGCCAG
TGCACGTCTGCTGTCAGATAAAGTCTCCCGTGAACTTTACCCGGTGGTGCATATCGGGGATGAAAGCTGG
CGCATGATGACCACCGATATGGCCAGTGTGCCGGTCTCCGTTATCGGGGAAGAAGTGGCTGATCTCAGCC
ACCGCGAAAATGACATCAAAAACGCCATTAACCTGATGTTCTGGGGAATATAAATGTCAGGCTCCCTTAT
ACACAGCCAGTCTGCAGGTCGACCATAGTGACTGGATATGTTGTGTTTTACAGTATTATGTAGTCTGTTT
TTTATGCAAAATCTAATTTAATATATTGATATTTATATCATTTTACGTTTCTCGTTCAGCTTTCTTGTAC
AAAGTGGTGATATCGACTAGTGTGAGCAAGGGCGAGGAGCTGTTCACCGGGGTGGTGCCCATCCTGGTCG
AGCTGGACGGCGACGTAAACGGCCACAAGTTCAGCGTGTCCGGCGAGGGCGAGGGCGATGCCACCTACGG
CAAGCTGACCCTGAAGTTCATCTGCACCACCGGTAAGCTGCCCGTGCCCTGGCCCACCCTCGTGACCACC
CTGACCTGGGGCGTGCAGTGCTTCGCCCGCTACCCCGACCACATGAAGCAGCACGACTTCTTCAAGTCCG
CCATGCCCGAAGGCTACGTCCAGGAGCGCACCATCTTCTTCAAGGACGACGGCAACTACAAGACCCGCGC
CGAGGTGAAGTTCGAGGGCGACACCCTGGTGAACCGCATCGAGCTGAAGGGCATCGACTTCAAGGAGGAC
GGCAACATCCTGGGGCACAAGCTGGAGTACAACGCCATCAGCGACAACGTCTATATCACCGCCGACAAGC
AGAAGAACGGCATCAAGGCCAACTTCAAGATCCGCCACAACATCGAGGACGGCAGCGTGCAGCTCGCCGA
CCACTACCAGCAGAACACCCCCATCGGCGACGGCCCCGTGCTGCTGCCCGACAACCACTACCTGAGCACC
CAGTCCGCCCTGAGCAAAGACCCCAACGAGAAGCGCGATCACATGGTCCTGCTGGAGTTCGTGACCGCCG
CCGGGATCACTCTCGGCATGGACGAGCTGTACAAGGAACAAAAATTGATAAGTGAGGAAGATTTATAAGG
GCCCGATCCGGCTGCTAACAAAGCCCGAAAGGAAGCTGAGTTGGCTGCTGCCACCGCTGAGCAATAACTA
GCATAACCCCTTGGGGCCTCTAAACGGGTCTTGAGGGGTTTTTTGCTGAAAGGAGGAACTATATCCGGAT
CTGGCGTAATAGCGAAGAGGCCCGCACCGATCGCCCTTCCCAACAGTTGCGCAGCCTGAATGGCGAATGG
G
[124 nt withheld, positions 3642-3765]
C
[56 nt withheld, positions 3767-3822]
AGCTTTACGGCACCTCGACCG
[64 nt withheld, positions 3844-3907]
CCTTTGACGTTGGAGTCCACGTTCTTT
[37 nt withheld, positions 3935-3971]
ACCCTATCGCGGTCTATTCTTTTGATTTATAAGGGATTTTGCCGATTTCGGCCTATTGGTTAAAAAATGA
GCTGATTTAACAAATATTTAACGCGAATTTTAACAAAATATTAACGTTTACAATTTCGCCTGATGCGGTA
TTTTCTCCTTACGCATCTGTGCGGTATTTCACACCGCATACAGGTGGCACTTTTCGGGGAAATGTGCGCG
GAACCCCTATTTGTTTATTTTTCTAAATACATTCAAATATGTATCCGCTCATGAGACAATAACCCTGATA
AATGCTTCAATAATATTGAAAAAGGAAGAGTATGAGTATTCAACATTTCCGTGTCGCCCTTATTCCCTTT
TTTGCGGCATTTTGCCTTCCTGTTTTTGCTCACCCAGAAACGCTGGTGAAAGTAAAAGATGCTGAAGATC
AGTTGGGTGCACGAGTGGGTTACATCGAACTGGATCTCAACAGCGGTAAGATCCTTGAGAGTTTTCGCCC
CGAAGAACGTTTTCCAATGATGAGCACTTTTAAAGTTCTGCTATGTGATACACTATTATCCCGTATTGAC
GCCGGGCAAGAGCAACTCGGTCGCCGCATACACTATTCTCAGAATGACTTGGTTGAGTACTCACCAGTCA
CAGAAAAGCATCTTACGGATGGCATGACAGTAAGAGAATTATGCAGTGCTGCCATAACCATGAGTGATAA
CACTGCGGCCAACTTACTTCTGACAACGATCGGAGGACCGAAGGAGCTAACCGCTTTTTTGCACAACATG
GGGGATCATGTAACTCGCCTTGATCGTTGGGAACCGGAGCTGAATGAAGCCATACCAAACGACGAGAGTG
ACACCACGATGCCTGTAGCAATGCCAACAACGTTGCGCAAACTATTAACTGGCGAACTACTTACTCTAGC
TTCCCGGCAACAATTAATAGACTGAATGGAGGCGGATAAAGTTGCAGGACCACTTCTGCGCTCGGCCCTT
CCGGCTGGCTGGTTTATTGCTGATAAATCTGGAGCCGGTGAGCGTGGGTCTCGCGGTATCATTGCAGCAC
TGGGGCCAGATGGTAAGCGCTCCCGTATCGTAGTTATCTACACGACGGGGAGTCAGGCAACTATGGATGA
ACGAAATAGACAGATCGCTGAGATAGGTGCCTCACTGATTAAGCATTGGTAACTGTCAGACCAAGTTTAC
TCATATATACTTTAGATTGATTTAAAACTTCATTTTTAATTTAAAAGGATCTAGGTGAAGATCCTTTTTG
ATAATCTCATGACCAAAATCCCTTAACGTGAGTTTTCGTTCCACTGAGCGTCAGACCCCGTAGAAAAGAT
CAAAGGATCTTCTTGAGATCCTTTTTTTCTGCGCGTAATCTGCTGCTTGCAAACAAAAAAACCACCGCTA
CCAGCGGTGGTTTGTTTGCCGGATCAAGAGCTACCAACTCTTTTTCCGAAGGTAACTGGCTTCAGCAGAG
CGCAGATACCAAATACTGTCCTTCTAGTGTAGCCGTAGTTAGGCCACCACTTCAAGAACTCTGTAGCACC
GCCTACATACCTCGCTCTGCTAATCCTGTTACCAGTGGCTGCTGCCAGTGGCGATAAGTCGTGTCTTACC
GGGTTGGACTCAAGACGATAGTTACCGGATAAGGCGCAGCGGTCGGGCTGAACGGGGGGTTCGTGCACAC
AGCCCAGCTTGGAGCGAACGACCTACACCGAACTGAGATACCTACAGCGTGAGCTATGAGAAAGCGCCAC
GCTTCCCGAAGGGAGAAAGGCGGACAGGTATCCGGTAAGCGGCAGGGTCGGAACAGGAGAGCGCACGAGG
GAGCTTCCAGGGGGAAACGCCTGGTATCTTTATAGTCCTGTCGGGTTTCGCCACCTCTGACTTGAGCGTC
GATTTTTGTGATGCTCGTCAGGGGGGCGGAGCCTATGGAAAAACGCCAGCAACGCGGCCTTTTTACGGTT
CCTGGGCTTTTGCTGGCCTTTTGCTCACATGTTCTTTCCTGCGTTATCCCCTGATTCTGTGGATAACCGT
ATTACCGCCTTTGAGTGAGCTGATACCGCTCGCCGCAGCCGAACGACCGAGCGCAGCGAGTCAGTGAGCG
AGGAAGCGGAAGAGCGCCCAATACGCAAACCGCCTCTCCCCGCGCGTTGGCCGATTCATTAATGCAGG
