>Addgene plasmid #65504 | pFLIP36 | addgene partial sequence | sequence record 116485 | T7term 5'-GCTAGTTATTGCTCAGCGG-3'
GGCTTTGTTAGCAGCCGGATCGGGCCCTTATAAATCTTCCTCACTTATCAATTTTTGTTCCTTGTACAGC
TCGTCCATGCCGAGAGTGATCCCGGCGGCGGTCACGAACTCCAGCAGGACCATGTGATCGCGCTTCTCGT
TGGGGTCTTTGCTCAGGGCGGACTGGGTGCTCAGGTAGTGGTTGTCGGGCAGCAGCACGGGGCCGTCGCC
GATGGGGGTGTTCTGCTGGTAGTGGTCGGCGAGCTGCACGCTGCCGTCCTCGATGTTGTGGCGGATCTTG
AAGTTGGCCTTGATGCCGTTCTTCTGCTTGTCGGCGGTGATATAGACGTTGTCGCTGATGGCGTTGTACT
CCAGCTTGTGCCCCAGGATGTTGCCGTCCTCCTTGAAGTCGATGCCCTTCAGCTCGATGCGGTTCACCAG
GGTGTCGCCCTCGAACTTCACCTCGGCGCGGGTCTTGTAGTTGCCGTCGTCCTTGAAGAAGATGGTGCGC
TCCTGGACGTAGCCTTCGGGCATGGCGGACTTGAAGAAGTCGTGCTGCTTCATGTGGTCGGGGTAGCGGG
CGAAGCACTGCACGCCCCAGGTCA
