>Addgene plasmid #65504 | pFLIP36 | addgene partial sequence | sequence record 116486 | T7 5'-TAATACGACTCACTATAGGG-3'
AGAAGGAGATATACATATGCGGGGTTCTCATCATCATCATCATCATGGTATGGCTAGCATGACTGGTGGA
CAGCAAATGGGTCGGGATCTGTACGACGATGACGATAAGGATCCGGGCCTCGAGGTTTCTAAAGGTGAAG
AATTGTTTACGGGCGTCGTCCCGATCCTCGTGGAACTCGACGGGGATGTTAACGGGCATAAGTTTTCGGT
CAGCGGGGAAGGGGAGGGGGACGCGACGTATGGGAAGCTCACTCTCAAGCTGATCTGTACGACGGGGAAA
CTCCCGGTCCCGTGGCCGACGCTGGTCACGACGCTGGGATACGGGCTCCAATGCTTTGCGAGGTATCCGG
ACCACATGAAACAGCATGACTTTTTCAAATCGGCGATGCCGGAGGGATACGTGCAGGAACGGACGATCTT
TTTCAAAGACGATGGGAACTATAAGACGCGGGCGGAAGTCAAGTTTGAAGGGGACACGCTCGTCAACCGG
ATCGAACTCAAGGGGATTGACTTCAAAGAGGATGGGAACATACTCGGCCATAAGCTCGAATACAATTACA
ACTCGCATAACGTATACATCACCGCGGATAAGCAAAAGAACGGGATCAAAGCCAATTTCAAAATCCGGCA
TAACATAGAGGATGGGGGGGTCCAACTGGCGGATCACTATCAGCAAAACACGCCGATAGGGGATGGGCCG
GTCCTCCTCCCGGATAACCATTACCTCTCGTACCAAAGCGCGCTCTCGAAGGACCCGAATGAGAAACGGG
ACCACATGGTTCTCCTGGAGTTCGTCACGGCGGCGGGCATAGGTACCGATATCACAAGTTTGTACAAAAA
AGCTGAACGAGAAACGTAAAATGAT
